>Addgene plasmid #36854 | TAL2473 | depositor partial sequence | sequence record 46047 | TAL2473 sequence 1640 bps
GAACCTGACCCCAGACCAGGTAGTCGCAATCGCGTCACATGACGGGGGAAAGCAAGCCCTGGAAACCGTG
CAAAGGTTGTTGCCGGTCCTTTGTCAAGACCACGGCCTTACACCGGAGCAAGTCGTGGCCATTGCAAATA
ATAACGGTGGCAAACAGGCTCTTGAGACGGTTCAGAGACTTCTCCCAGTTCTCTGTCAAGCCCACGGGCT
GACTCCCGATCAAGTTGTAGCGATTGCGAATAACAATGGAGGGAAACAAGCATTGGAGACTGTCCAACGG
CTCCTTCCCGTGTTGTGTCAAGCCCACGGTTTGACGCCTGCACAAGTGGTCGCCATCGCCAACAACAACG
GCGGTAAGCAGGCGCTGGAAACAGTACAGCGCCTGCTGCCTGTACTGTGCCAGGATCATGGACTGACCCC
AGACCAGGTAGTCGCAATCGCGAACAATAATGGGGGAAAGCAAGCCCTGGAAACCGTGCAAAGGTTGTTG
CCGGTCCTTTGTCAAGACCACGGCCTTACACCGGAGCAAGTCGTGGCCATTGCAAGCAATGGGGGTGGCA
AACAGGCTCTTGAGACGGTTCAGAGACTTCTCCCAGTTCTCTGTCAAGCCCACGGGCTGACTCCCGATCA
AGTTGTAGCGATTGCGTCGAACATTGGAGGGAAACAAGCATTGGAGACTGTCCAACGGCTCCTTCCCGTG
TTGTGTCAAGCCCACGGTTTGACGCCTGCACAAGTGGTCGCCATCGCCAGCCATGATGGCGGTAAGCAGG
CGCTGGAAACAGTACAGCGCCTGCTGCCTGTACTGTGCCAGGATCATGGACTGACCCCAGACCAGGTAGT
CGCAATCGCGAACAATAATGGGGGAAAGCAAGCCCTGGAAACCGTGCAAAGGTTGTTGCCGGTCCTTTGT
CAAGACCACGGCCTTACACCGGAGCAAGTCGTGGCCATTGCATCCCACGACGGTGGCAAACAGGCTCTTG
AGACGGTTCAGAGACTTCTCCCAGTTCTCTGTCAAGCCCACGGGCTGACTCCCGATCAAGTTGTAGCGAT
TGCGAATAACAATGGAGGGAAACAAGCATTGGAGACTGTCCAACGGCTCCTTCCCGTGTTGTGTCAAGCC
CACGGTTTGACGCCTGCACAAGTGGTCGCCATCGCCAGCCATGATGGCGGTAAGCAGGCGCTGGAAACAG
TACAGCGCCTGCTGCCTGTACTGTGCCAGGATCATGGACTGACCCCAGACCAGGTAGTCGCAATCGCGAA
CAATAATGGGGGAAAGCAAGCCCTGGAAACCGTGCAAAGGTTGTTGCCGGTCCTTTGTCAAGACCACGGC
CTTACACCGGAGCAAGTCGTGGCCATTGCAAATAATAACGGTGGCAAACAGGCTCTTGAGACGGTTCAGA
GACTTCTCCCAGTTCTCTGTCAAGCCCACGGGCTGACTCCCGATCAAGTTGTAGCGATTGCGTCGCATGA
CGGAGGGAAACAAGCATTGGAGACTGTCCAACGGCTCCTTCCCGTGTTGTGTCAAGCCCACGGTTTGACG
CCTGCACAAGTGGTCGCCATCGCCAACAACAACGGCGGTAAGCAGGCGCTGGAAACAGTACAGCGCCTGC
TGCCTGTACTGTGCCAGGATCATGGACTGA
