>Addgene plasmid #36854 | TAL2473 | addgene partial sequence | sequence record 48189 | CMV-F 5'-CGCAAATGGGCGGTAGGCGTG-3'
ACTAGAGAACCCACTGCTTACTGGCTTATCGAAATTAATACGACTCACTATAGGGAGACCCAAGCTGGCT
AGCACCATGGACTACAAAGACCATGACGGTGATTATAAAGATCATGACATCGATTACAAGGATGACGATG
ACAAGATGGCCCCCAAGAAGAAGAGGAAGGTGGGCATTCACCGCGGGGTACCTATGGTGGACTTGAGGAC
ACTCGGTTATTCGCAACAGCAACAGGAGAAAATCAAGCCTAAGGTCAGGAGCACCGTCGCGCAACACCAC
GAGGCGCTTGTGGGGCATGGCTTCACTCATGCGCATATTGTCGCGCTTTCACAGCACCCTGCGGCGCTTG
GGACGGTGGCTGTCAAATACCAAGATATGATTGCGGCCCTGCCCGAAGCCACGCACGAGGCAATTGTAGG
GGTCGGTAAACAGTGGTCGGGAGCGCGAGCACTTGAGGCGCTGCTGACTGTGGCGGGTGAGCTTAGGGGG
CCTCCGCTCCAGCTCGACACCGGGCAGCTGCTGAAGATCGCGAAGAGAGGGGGAGTAACAGCGGTAGAGG
CAGTGCACGCCTGGCGCAATGCGCTCACCGGGGCCCCCTTGAACCTGACCCCAGACCAGGTAGTCGCAAT
CGCGTCACATGACGGGGGAAAGCAAGCCCTGGAAACCGTGCAAAGGTTGTTGCCGGTCCTTTGTCAAGAC
CACGGCCTTACACCGGAGCAAGTCGTGGCCATTGCAAATAATAACGGTGGCAAACAGGCTCTTGAGACGG
TTCAGAGACTTCTCCCAGTTCTCTGTCAAGCCCACGGGCTGACTCCCGATCAAGTTGTAGCGATTGCGAA
TAACAATGGAGGGAAA
