>Addgene plasmid #36854 | TAL2473 | addgene partial sequence | sequence record 48190 | JDS-TALEN-F 5'-TAGGGGTCGGTAAACAGTGG-3'
GCGGGTGAGCTTAGGGGGCCTCCGCTCCAGCTCGACACCGGGCAGCTGCTGAAGATCGCGAAGAGAGGGG
GAGTAACAGCGGTAGAGGCAGTGCACGCCTGGCGCAATGCGCTCACCGGGGCCCCCTTGAACCTGACCCC
AGACCAGGTAGTCGCAATCGCGTCACATGACGGGGGAAAGCAAGCCCTGGAAACCGTGCAAAGGTTGTTG
CCGGTCCTTTGTCAAGACCACGGCCTTACACCGGAGCAAGTCGTGGCCATTGCAAATAATAACGGTGGCA
AACAGGCTCTTGAGACGGTTCAGAGACTTCTCCCAGTTCTCTGTCAAGCCCACGGGCTGACTCCCGATCA
AGTTGTAGCGATTGCGAATAACAATGGAGGGAAACAAGCATTGGAGACTGTCCAACGGCTCCTTCCCGTG
TTGTGTCAAGCCCACGGTTTGACGCCTGCACAAGTGGTCGCCATCGCCAACAACAACGGCGGTAAGCAGG
CGCTGGAAACAGTACAGCGCCTGCTGCCTGTACTGTGCCAGGATCATGGACTGACCCCAGACCAGGTAGT
CGCAATCGCGAACAATAATGGGGGAAAGCAAGCCCTGGAAACCGTGCAAAGGTTGTTGCCGGTCCTTTGT
CAAGACCACGGCCTTACACCGGAGCAAGTCGTGGCCATTGCAAGCAATGGGGGTGGCAAACAGGCTCTTG
AGACGGTTCAGAGACTTCTCCCAGTTCTCTGTCAAGCCCACGGGCTGACTCCCGATCAAGTTGTAGCGAT
TGCGTCGAACATTGGAGGGAAACAAGCATTGGAGACTGTCCAACGGCTCCTTCCCGTGTTGTGTCAAGCC
CACGGTTTGACGCCTGCA
