[The description below was written by a language model from this plasmid's Addgene catalogue record.]
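Description:
TAL2473 is a mammalian expression plasmid encoding the right-hand monomer of a TALE nuclease (TALEN) pair directed against the human cyclin D1 gene, CCND1. It is built on the JDS74 backbone, a roughly 6.4 kb TALEN receiver vector, into which an approximately 1.6 kb array of TAL effector repeats was inserted through BsmBI sites that were destroyed during cloning. This is consistent with type IIS, scarless assembly of the kind used in the FLASH method for high-throughput TALEN construction. The plasmid is propagated in E. coli as a high-copy construct under ampicillin selection. The record does not specify the origin of replication or any mammalian selection marker, and no feature table is provided.

The backbone supplies the invariant parts of the nuclease. An N-terminal 3X FLAG tag allows detection of the protein, and a C-terminal wild-type FokI cleavage domain is fused in frame with the inserted repeat array. The repeats determine DNA-binding specificity, here for an 18 bp site in CCND1 given in the depositor comments. Because FokI cuts as a dimer, this monomer is meant to be used with a matching left-hand CCND1 TALEN that binds the opposite strand across a spacer. Together they produce a double-strand break that can be repaired by error-prone end joining or by homology-directed repair.

Expression in mammalian cells is driven by the CMV promoter. The vector type also indicates a T7 promoter for in vitro mRNA synthesis, allowing delivery as RNA. The BGH reverse sequencing primer suggests a BGH polyadenylation region downstream, though this is not explicitly recorded.
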