Addgene plasmid #36854: TAL2473
Depositing lab: Keith Joung. Depositing organization: Massachusetts General Hospital. Publication: FLASH assembly of TALENs for high-throughput genome editing. Reyon D, Tsai SQ, Khayter C, Foden JA, Sander JD, Joung JK. Nat Biotechnol. 2012 Apr 8. doi: 10.1038/nbt.2170. PubMed 22484455.
Backbone
  Vector backbone: JDS74
  Backbone manufacturer: Joung lab (Addgene Plasmid # 32288)
  Backbone size w/o insert (bp): 6447
  Vector type: Mammalian, T7 for in vitro mRNA synthesis
Growth in bacteria
  Bacterial resistance: Ampicillin, 100 μg/mL
  Growth temperature: 37°C
  Growth strain: XL1 Blue
  Copy number: High Copy
Gene/Insert
  Gene/Insert name: CCND1-TALEN_Right (alt name: CCND1)
  Species: H. sapiens (human)
  Insert size (bp): 1640
  Entrez Gene: Ccnd1 (a.k.a. CycD1, Cyl-1, PRAD1, bcl-1, cD1)
  Promoter: CMV
  Tag / fusion protein: 3X Flag (N terminal on backbone); WT FOKI (C terminal on backbone)
  Cloning method: Restriction Enzyme; 5′ cloning site BsmBI (destroyed during cloning); 3′ cloning site BsmBI (destroyed during cloning)
  Sequencing primers: 5′ CMV-F; 3′ BGH-rev
Terms and licenses: Academic/Nonprofit Terms; Industry Terms: Not Available to Industry
Depositor comments: Target binding site: TCGGGGTACGCGCGGCGG It is strongly recommended that users perform a diagnostic digest to verify this plasmid prior to use. For example, a double digest of the plasmid with BamHI and KpnI should result in two bands at 2.2kb and 5.9kb.
How to cite: TAL2473 was a gift from Keith Joung (Addgene plasmid # 36854 ; http://n2t.net/addgene:36854 ; RRID:Addgene_36854)
